Addgene plasmid #154347: pNAD1
Purpose: pUC19 backbone with editing template for homologous recombination mediated deletion of Nitrate reductase gene of N. oceanica and selection based on zeocin resistance
Depositing lab: John van der Oost. Depositing organization: Wageningen University, Department Agrotechnology & Food Sciences. Publication: CRISPR-Cas ribonucleoprotein mediated homology-directed repair for efficient targeted genome editing in microalgae Nannochloropsis oceanica IMET1. Naduthodi MIS, Mohanraju P, Sudfeld C, D'Adamo S, Barbosa MJ, van der Oost J. Biotechnol Biofuels. 2019 Mar 25;12:66. doi: 10.1186/s13068-019-1401-3. eCollection 2019. PubMed 30962821.
Backbone
  Vector backbone: pUC19
  Backbone size w/o insert (bp): 4789
  Total vector size (bp): 6952
  Modifications to backbone: The Zeocin resistance (ShBle) gene with the Violaxanthin Chlorophyll a Binding Protein Precursor (VCP) promoter and the terminators of alpha tubulin gene and clp protease proteolytic subunit of Nannochloropsis was cloned onto the pUC19 backbone via Gibson assembly along with the homologous recombination flanks for deletion of Nitrate reductase gene.
  Vector type: Bacterial Expression ; microalgae
  Selectable markers: Zeocin
Growth in bacteria
  Bacterial resistance: Ampicillin, 100 μg/mL
  Growth temperature: 37°C
  Growth strain: DH5alpha
  Copy number: High Copy
Gene/Insert
  Gene/Insert name: ShBle (alt name: ZeoR)
  Species: Streptoalloteichus hindustanus
  Insert size (bp): 375
  Mutation: none
  GenBank ID: txid2017
  Promoter: Violaxanthin Chlorophyll a Binding Protein Precursor (VCP) promoter
  Cloning method: Gibson Cloning
  Sequencing primers: 5′ GGGTGATGGCCGAGTTAAGG; 3′ AAGTCGTCCTCCACGAAGTC
Resource information
  A portion of this plasmid was derived from a plasmid made by: ShBle was obtained from addgene #62863
Terms and licenses: Academic/Nonprofit Terms; Industry Terms: Not Available to Industry
How to cite: pNAD1 was a gift from John van der Oost (Addgene plasmid # 154347 ; http://n2t.net/addgene:154347 ; RRID:Addgene_154347)
