[The description below was written by a language model from this plasmid's Addgene catalogue record and pLannotate feature annotations shown in this document.]
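Description:
pNAD1 is a pUC19-based donor plasmid that carries an editing template for deleting the nitrate reductase gene of the microalga Nannochloropsis oceanica by homologous recombination. In E. coli it behaves as an ordinary high-copy cloning vector, replicating from the ColE1/pUC-type origin and selected through the β-lactamase (AmpR) gene under its own promoter. Remnants of the pUC19 lac region are also annotated (lac promoter and operator, CAP binding site, the multiple cloning site, a lacZα fragment), along with short bom, rop and lacI fragments. These are backbone leftovers with no role in the algal application.

The payload, assembled by Gibson cloning, is a zeocin resistance cassette flanked by homology arms from the nitrate reductase locus. The 375 bp Sh ble coding sequence from Streptoalloteichus hindustanus, which encodes a protein that binds bleomycin-family antibiotics, is driven by the Nannochloropsis violaxanthin chlorophyll a binding protein precursor (VCP) promoter. The record describes terminators from the α-tubulin and Clp protease proteolytic subunit genes of Nannochloropsis, although the promoter and terminators are not individually annotated in the feature table. On either side of the cassette, the automated annotation finds fragments resembling plant and green-algal nitrate reductases. These hits most likely reflect portions of the N. oceanica nitrate reductase locus included in the homology flanks rather than maize or Ulva sequence.

Recombination through the two flanks replaces the intervening genomic sequence with the resistance cassette, so edited cells can be selected on zeocin. The associated publication used such templates for homology-directed repair together with CRISPR-Cas ribonucleoproteins in N. oceanica IMET1. The plasmid itself encodes no nuclease or guide RNA.
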