Features (pLannotate 1.2.2; 15 found; start..end, strand, type, name):
    203..670     -  CDS            NIA1_MAIZE (fragment): Experimental evidence at protein level: Swiss-Prot protein existence level 1. Nitrate reductase is a key enzyme involved in the first step of nitrate assimilation in plants, fungi and bacteria. From Zea mays (Maize).
    771..980     -  CDS            NIA1_MAIZE (fragment): Experimental evidence at protein level: Swiss-Prot protein existence level 1. Nitrate reductase is a key enzyme involved in the first step of nitrate assimilation in plants, fungi and bacteria. From Zea mays (Maize).
   1986..2360    +  CDS            BleoR: antibiotic-binding protein; Sh ble from Streptoalloteichus hindustanus; confers resistance to bleomycin, phleomycin, and Zeocin™
   3446..3619    -  CDS            NIA_ULVPR (fragment): Experimental evidence at protein level: Swiss-Prot protein existence level 1. Nitrate reductase is a key enzyme involved in the first step of nitrate assimilation in plants, fungi and bacteria. From Ulva prolifera (Green seaweed) (Enteromorpha prolifera).
   4284..4340    -  misc_feature   MCS: pUC18/19 multiple cloning site
   4337..4494    +  CDS            lacZα (fragment): LacZα fragment of β-galactosidase; lacZ fragment
   4500..4599    -  misc_feature   bom (fragment): basis of mobility region from pBR322
   4701..4736    -  CDS            rop (fragment): Rop protein, which maintains plasmids at low copy number; rop
   4831..4935    +  promoter       AmpR promoter: bla
   4936..5796    +  CDS            AmpR: β-lactamase; bla; confers resistance to ampicillin, carbenicillin, and related antibiotics
   5967..6555    +  rep_origin     ori: high-copy-number ColE1/pMB1/pBR322/pUC origin of replication
   6738..6830    +  CDS            lacI (fragment): lac repressor; lacI; The lac repressor binds to the lac operator to inhibit transcription in E. coli. This inhibition can be relieved by adding lactose or isopropyl-β-D-thiogalactopyranoside (IPTG).
   6843..6864    +  protein_bind   CAP binding site: CAP binding activates transcription in the presence of cAMP. E. coli catabolite activator protein
   6879..6909    +  promoter       lac promoter: promoter for the E. coli lac operon
   6917..6933    +  protein_bind   lac operator: The lac repressor binds to the lac operator to inhibit transcription in E. coli. This inhibition can be relieved by adding lactose or isopropyl-β-D-thiogalactopyranoside (IPTG). lac repressor encoded by lacI
>Addgene plasmid #154347 | pNAD1 | addgene full sequence | sequence record 316607 | Addgene NGS Result
CTGGCGATCGTTGAGACTAACCGCGGTTGTAAGCCGGAACCAGCTGTTGTTCATCACTGTGGGTAGGGAA
GGGAGGGGTGGAAAGGGGAGTTCAGGGGTATGAATAAGGTGTGACGATTACTCTTACTCTCATAGACACA
GGTAAAGATAGAGATGGATGGAATAAAAGTATCTCTAGAAGAGAGGAAACGAAATACTCACTGCCTAGGA
CGTTCCACGTCAAGTCTCGAGGCTGTGTGTTCTGCGAGTTGTCCCATGCACGACAGGCGACATTCGTACA
GCCCACCTATGAGAGAGGGAGGGATTGTATATATGAGAGCGTGATGGAACACAGACGTTTCTCGCTCGTT
CTCAAGCTGCACTCACCAGACGTAGGATGTCGACATCAAGATTCCAAATACGCCAGCACCAGAAGCGGCC
GTGTTCAGTTGGGTACTCCTCACTGCTCAGCTGAGCTAGTTCCCAGCTCTACTCGTGGTGCGTAGTCGGA
ATGGGTGTGTAAATGTCGATTGAGTCAATGATAGCAGTGTGAAAACCGCGACAAGGTGATACTTCCTACC
TTGCCATCGTCGAGGGAGACCTCCATGCGTTGCACTTGCCGGCCGCCACCACAGTAGGCGTAGCCTTGGA
GTTTGTAAGTGCCTTTCTTCAGCGGGATCTCCTCGTCGTGAGTCTGGCAGGGAAAATGACGAACAGCAGT
ATAAGCGGCGAGCTTGCACGTTTGTAAACTTTCGTAATCCCAGCTGAGGCCCGCGGACACGAGTACGTAC
CGGATGGGTGATGGCCGAGTTAAGGTTGAGGTCGTTGATGATGTACTCAGGCTTGCGCCACCAGCCCTCA
TTATCCGCGCGCTCTTGGTCCACCGACGAGGGCAGGACGCGATTGTCGTGGAAGTGGTAAAAGGACTGCG
ACTCTTGGCGGCTGATAGTGATGCGAGTAAGCCATTTGATCATCCGTCCCCCTATGTACCCTGCAAGTAG
AGGAGATAAAAAGGAAAGTGAGTAATATGGCTGTGGTTCATGTATGTATGTGCGTGTATGGGTGTGTATG
TGTATGTTTGATTGTGTACCTGGAATAATGAGGCGGAGTTGGAGGGGTCGTTTATTTCTCTGCCAGCCTT
GGACCTCGTGGTTGGGCGTTTCCTCCTCCTTGGTGCACTGAACCTGTCCGCATCCTGCGTCGGTTTGGCG
GTCTTTTGTCCTTTCCTCTATAGCCCGCCCGTCTAGAGGGCACACGCGATGATCTTTATATCTCTTCATG
TGTCTTTGTTTTAACTAGGATACTGCCGGGTGAATGCCCATCAGACAAGAGGCCAAACTCTATCTACACC
CTTTTGACTTCTGTTGTGGTCGTAGTGTGTGCTTGCATGCCCTGAAAGTCCAGGCATCCCACTTGTGCTC
TAACCCCATTCAAAACAGCAGAAGTGCTTAATTAAGATATAGATTCATGATCTCCTGTCCCCTCCTTCTT
ACCTTTTCACAAACCTCACACAGAAGTCTCCACTCTTCGCCTCTAAAACCTCTTTTTAAATTATGGTAAG
TTCGTGCGGCAGTGGGTTTTCGGATCTATATTTGTCAAGATCCAGTTCAAGGTCAGGGATGTAGATTAAG
TACAGAAGGAGAAGCACAAGCGCGCCAGTTCGCCCCTCACGGCCTGGAGCAGGGCATTTAATCCCTCTAT
CTTACCAGAACCATACTATACAACCAATCCTGTTGGCATCGCTCTGTCTATTTGTCGTGCGTGCATGTGT
CCATGGTGTGGTGGGGGGCAGGGGTTTTCGGGGTTGCGGTTGAAGGCACCTTATCAGAAAGATGCCCTCA
GAGATAGAGGTAGCCCCCTCCCCCCGATCTTCGACCAGTCCTGTCAGGCGAACACTTTCACCCGTCGTTC
ACCTCGTTACACACAAGGAGTAGACCTCTGAAGTTCTAATTGTCATAAATGCCCCTCCCCCCTCCCTCCT
TCCCTTCATCCTCCCCTCCGAGCAGATGGCCAAGTTGACCAGTGCCGTTCCGGTGCTCACCGCGCGCGAC
GTCGCCGGAGCGGTCGAGTTCTGGACCGACCGGCTCGGGTTCTCCCGGGACTTCGTGGAGGACGACTTCG
CCGGTGTGGTCCGGGACGACGTGACCCTGTTCATCAGCGCGGTCCAGGACCAGGTGGTGCCGGACAACAC
CCTGGCCTGGGTGTGGGTGCGCGGCCTGGACGAGCTGTACGCCGAGTGGTCGGAGGTCGTGTCCACGAAC
TTCCGGGACGCCTCCGGGCCGGCCATGACCGAGATCGGCGAGCAGCCGTGGGGGCGGGAGTTCGCCCTGC
GCGACCCGGCCGGCAACTGCGTGCACTTCGTGGCCGAGGAGCAGGACTGATGGCCAGGGATCAGGAGGAG
GGAGTGAAGAGGAGAAGGGATCTGGTTTCAGAGATCCCCACTTCTGCCGTCGTCTTTCGGCCTTCCTTCC
TTTTAGGTGTCATGCCTTAGGTCCTTCAAGTCCTCACCTGTCGTCGTCATGTGTGTGTGTGCCCGTCATA
CAAGTCACTCGATCCAATTCACGCATCGGTTCAATCAAAATAAGACTAGACCCCGAGGGAAGAAGGGCAG
AAGGAAATCGAAGGGGTGGGATGTGTGTGAGAGAGGGAAGGAGAAATGAAAGAAGTGAACAATGTCATGG
TAGCCAGTAAGGAGAGAGTAGAAGCGAAGAAAGCAAAAGCACTGTTGTGAAGAAACGAAATGGAAGATGG
TCATCGCTCCTGGCTCTACTTGTGGTTTTTCTATCTTTAATTTCAGGCGTCCTGGTCTCGTTACATCAGC
TCCCTTATCTCATTGGTTTATCCCCTACTCTACTGCTGCTTCTTCCTTCCATCCGTGACTGTATAACAAC
GAATTGTAGTACCGCAGATAGACAATAGAAAAATGCCAAAAAAGGCATCATTGATTTGCTCCTCCCCATT
AAGTCACTGTACGCCACCATCGCCACTACCCTCCCTTAGCAAATAGTCTTTATTTAGAACACAGAAGAAG
AGTACGTTGTGTGCATGCGTGTTGTTCGTACAACTTCCGTGTCAGGACGAGAGACCATTTCAACAGTGAG
TAATTCCGCCTGCGTTTATTTTTTCCTCTTTTTCCTTTTCTTGTTTTCTTCCTTTGTACGTGTATTTCCC
TCTCTTCCACGTCTTCTTTATCGTCATCTTGTCTGCCATCCTTACTCTATCTTCTACCCTCACTCACTTC
CACACTCTCAAGTCCACCCTCCCCCTCCCCCTCACTCTCCAACGGCGACCAGTTCGTCCATTGACAAAAC
CTGGGGCTCAGCTACGCCAAGGCCGGTCACGGTTATGCGGTGGTCATCCCAGGCAAGCTTGGGTACTGGG
CCGTGGTTGCTGTAGGTGATGGTGTAGTTTAGAAAGATGATGAGAGACACGAACTGGATTGGCCGACCCA
GAAAAGAAGGACTTACCGCACATAGTGCATGGCGGCGGGGGTAATGAAGCCAGCGTCGACCAGCTCCTTG
GTGTGCGGCTCGGCGTTAAACGGGTGGCGACCCGTCAGGCGGATCATGCCTGGCAGGCGCTGAACCCACT
TGTCTGCCGTGTCATCGTCTCGCGCGTCTGTACTGGTGGCACGGACCGGCTCAGGCGCCGTAGGCACCTG
TGGTGAGAGTTTAAAGGCCATGTAGAGGAGCAACGTGCTAAAGCTGCTGCGGCACCTGCCCTCGTTGTGT
GGTGGGTGGGTCATGAAGTGTGGTCAGAGTCGGGTCAGTCATAGCTGTCCAGAGTCGACGTATGCAGAAA
CGAGAACACATATTGTCGATTCCTGCTGCTACGACTGCGCGCTAAGATCCGGCGCCTTGCAGCGGTTGCT
TTTCCTGTTCCGACACGTCATGTTCGCGGCCCCCAATCGAGGCGGCGGTTTTTTGGTGCAGTGCCTGTTG
TGCCAACGCCGTCGGTGATAAAGTAACAGGTAGGTTTTTGGCAAGGAGTTACACAAACCAGTCGACCAGG
GGACATGAAATAGAACTTTACCTTTCGCAATCGTGGATACGTCTTGTGGGGTACGGCCGAGAAGTGGCGC
AACAAAAAAAGTATGTTTCCATGGTGACCCGCGAACCGGGGCAGGGATGTCGACATAAATTGAAAACCCG
CCGATTTTCAACCGGACTTAGCCAACGTGGTCATCTCCAGTTACTCTTGAGTGGGGGTATTATGATTTGT
CTTGCTTGTTTGCTTCTTTATGAAAGCTTGGCATTGTTTTTTCCAAAGCACCTAATGACATGCCGCATGA
CCATGATTACGCCAAGCTTGCATGCCTGCAGGTCGACTCTAGAGGATCCCCGGGTACCGAGCTCGAATTC
ACTGGCCGTCGTTTTACAACGTCGTGACTGGGAAAACCCTGGCGTTACCCAACTTAATCGCCTTGCAGCA
CATCCCCCTTTCGCCAGCTGGCGTAATAGCGAAGAGGCCCGCACCGATCGCCCTTCCCAACAGTTGCGCA
GCCTGAATGGCGAATGGCGCCTGATGCGGTATTTTCTCCTTACGCATCTGTGCGGTATTTCACACCGCAT
ATGGTGCACTCTCAGTACAATCTGCTCTGATGCCGCATAGTTAAGCCAGCCCCGACACCCGCCAACACCC
GCTGACGCGCCCTGACGGGCTTGTCTGCTCCCGGCATCCGCTTACAGACAAGCTGTGACCGTCTCCGGGA
GCTGCATGTGTCAGAGGTTTTCACCGTCATCACCGAAACGCGCGAGACGAAAGGGCCTCGTGATACGCCT
ATTTTTATAGGTTAATGTCATGATAATAATGGTTTCTTAGACGTCAGGTGGCACTTTTCGGGGAAATGTG
CGCGGAACCCCTATTTGTTTATTTTTCTAAATACATTCAAATATGTATCCGCTCATGAGACAATAACCCT
GATAAATGCTTCAATAATATTGAAAAAGGAAGAGTATGAGTATTCAACATTTCCGTGTCGCCCTTATTCC
CTTTTTTGCGGCATTTTGCCTTCCTGTTTTTGCTCACCCAGAAACGCTGGTGAAAGTAAAAGATGCTGAA
GATCAGTTGGGTGCACGAGTGGGTTACATCGAACTGGATCTCAACAGCGGTAAGATCCTTGAGAGTTTTC
GCCCCGAAGAACGTTTTCCAATGATGAGCACTTTTAAAGTTCTGCTATGTGGCGCGGTATTATCCCGTAT
TGACGCCGGGCAAGAGCAACTCGGTCGCCGCATACACTATTCTCAGAATGACTTGGTTGAGTACTCACCA
GTCACAGAAAAGCATCTTACGGATGGCATGACAGTAAGAGAATTATGCAGTGCTGCCATAACCATGAGTG
ATAACACTGCGGCCAACTTACTTCTGACAACGATCGGAGGACCGAAGGAGCTAACCGCTTTTTTGCACAA
CATGGGGGATCATGTAACTCGCCTTGATCGTTGGGAACCGGAGCTGAATGAAGCCATACCAAACGACGAG
CGTGACACCACGATGCCTGTAGCAATGGCAACAACGTTGCGCAAACTATTAACTGGCGAACTACTTACTC
TAGCTTCCCGGCAACAATTAATAGACTGGATGGAGGCGGATAAAGTTGCAGGACCACTTCTGCGCTCGGC
CCTTCCGGCTGGCTGGTTTATTGCTGATAAATCTGGAGCCGGTGAGCGTGGGTCTCGCGGTATCATTGCA
GCACTGGGGCCAGATGGTAAGCCCTCCCGTATCGTAGTTATCTACACGACGGGGAGTCAGGCAACTATGG
ATGAACGAAATAGACAGATCGCTGAGATAGGTGCCTCACTGATTAAGCATTGGTAACTGTCAGACCAAGT
TTACTCATATATACTTTAGATTGATTTAAAACTTCATTTTTAATTTAAAAGGATCTAGGTGAAGATCCTT
TTTGATAATCTCATGACCAAAATCCCTTAACGTGAGTTTTCGTTCCACTGAGCGTCAGACCCCGTAGAAA
AGATCAAAGGATCTTCTTGAGATCCTTTTTTTCTGCGCGTAATCTGCTGCTTGCAAACAAAAAAACCACC
GCTACCAGCGGTGGTTTGTTTGCCGGATCAAGAGCTACCAACTCTTTTTCCGAAGGTAACTGGCTTCAGC
AGAGCGCAGATACCAAATACTGTTCTTCTAGTGTAGCCGTAGTTAGGCCACCACTTCAAGAACTCTGTAG
CACCGCCTACATACCTCGCTCTGCTAATCCTGTTACCAGTGGCTGCTGCCAGTGGCGATAAGTCGTGTCT
TACCGGGTTGGACTCAAGACGATAGTTACCGGATAAGGCGCAGCGGTCGGGCTGAACGGGGGGTTCGTGC
ACACAGCCCAGCTTGGAGCGAACGACCTACACCGAACTGAGATACCTACAGCGTGAGCTATGAGAAAGCG
CCACGCTTCCCGAAGGGAGAAAGGCGGACAGGTATCCGGTAAGCGGCAGGGTCGGAACAGGAGAGCGCAC
GAGGGAGCTTCCAGGGGGAAACGCCTGGTATCTTTATAGTCCTGTCGGGTTTCGCCACCTCTGACTTGAG
CGTCGATTTTTGTGATGCTCGTCAGGGGGGCGGAGCCTATGGAAAAACGCCAGCAACGCGGCCTTTTTAC
GGTTCCTGGCCTTTTGCTGGCCTTTTGCTCACATGTTCTTTCCTGCGTTATCCCCTGATTCTGTGGATAA
CCGTATTACCGCCTTTGAGTGAGCTGATACCGCTCGCCGCAGCCGAACGACCGAGCGCAGCGAGTCAGTG
AGCGAGGAAGCGGAAGAGCGCCCAATACGCAAACCGCCTCTCCCCGCGCGTTGGCCGATTCATTAATGCA
GCTGGCACGACAGGTTTCCCGACTGGAAAGCGGGCAGTGAGCGCAACGCAATTAATGTGAGTTAGCTCAC
TCATTAGGCACCCCAGGCTTTACACTTTATGCTTCCGGCTCGTATGTTGTGTGGAATTGTGAGCGGATAA
CAATTTCACACAGGAAACAGCT
